>Addgene plasmid #68644 | pMpGWB316 | depositor full sequence | sequence record 121804 | pMpGWB316 sequence 13622 bps
TTTCACGCCCTTTTAAATATCCGATTATTCTAATAAACGCTCTTTTCTCTTAGGTTTACCCGCCAATATA
TCCTGTCAAACACTGATAGTTTAAACTGAAGGCGGGAAACGACAATCTGATCCAAGCTCAAGCTGCTCTA
GCATTCGCCATTCAGGCTGCGCAACTGTTGGGAAGGGCGATCGGTGCGGGCCTCTTCGCTATTACGCCAG
CTGGCGAAAGGGGGATGTGCTGCAAGGCGATTAAGTTGGGTAACGCCAGGGTTTTCCCAGTCACGACGTT
GTAAAACGACGGCCAGTGCCAAGCTTGGGTCTAGAGTTATCAACAAGTTTGTACAAAAAAGCTGAACGAG
AAACGTAAAATGATATAAATATCAATATATTAAATTAGATTTTGCATAAAAAACAGACTACATAATACTG
TAAAACACAACATATCCAGTCACTATGGCGGCCCCTCGAGGGGCCGCATTAGGCACCCCAGGCTTTACAC
TTTATGCTTCCGGCTCGTATAATGTGTGGATTTTGAGTTAGGATCCGGCGAGATTTTCAGGAGCTAAGGA
AGCTAAAATGGAGAAAAAAATCACTGGATATACCACCGTTGATATATCCCAATGGCATCGTAAAGAACAT
TTTGAGGCATTTCAGTCAGTTGCTCAATGTACCTATAACCAGACCGTTCAGCTGGATATTACGGCCTTTT
TAAAGACCGTAAAGAAAAATAAGCACAAGTTTTATCCGGCCTTTATTCACATTCTTGCCCGCCTGATGAA
TGCTCATCCGGAATTCCGTATGGCAATGAAAGACGGTGAGCTGGTGATATGGGATAGTGTTCACCCTTGT
TACACCGTTTTCCATGAGCAAACTGAAACGTTTTCATCGCTCTGGAGTGAATACCACGACGATTTCCGGC
AGTTTCTACACATATATTCGCAAGATGTGGCGTGTTACGGTGAAAACCTGGCCTATTTCCCTAAAGGGTT
TATTGAGAATATGTTTTTCGTCTCAGCCAATCCCTGGGTGAGTTTCACCAGTTTTGATTTAAACGTGGCC
AATATGGACAACTTCTTCGCCCCCGTTTTCACCATGGGCAAATATTATACGCAAGGCGACAAGGTGCTGA
TGCCGCTGGCGATTCAGGTTCATCATGCCGTCTGTGATGGCTTCCATGTCGGCAGAATGCTTAATGAATT
ACAACAGTACTGCGATGAGTGGCAGGGCGGGGCGTAAACGCGTGGATCCGGCTTACTAAAAGCCAGATAA
CAGTATGCGTATTTGCGCGCTGATTTTTGCGGTATAAGAATATATACTGATATGTATACCCGAAGTATGT
CAAAAAGAGGTGTGCTATGAAGCAGCGTATTACAGTGACAGTTGACAGCGACAGCTATCAGTTGCTCAAG
GCATATATGATGTCAATATCTCCGGTCTGGTAAGCACAACCATGCAGAATGAAGCCCGTCGTCTGCGTGC
CGAACGCTGGAAAGCGGAAAATCAGGAAGGGATGGCTGAGGTCGCCCGGTTTATTGAAATGAACGGCTCT
TTTGCTGACGAGAACAGGGACTGGTGAAATGCAGTTTAAGGTTTACACCTATAAAAGAGAGAGCCGTTAT
CGTCTGTTTGTGGATGTACAGAGTGATATTATTGACACGCCCGGGCGACGGATGGTGATCCCCCTGGCCA
GTGCACGTCTGCTGTCAGATAAAGTCTCCCGTGAACTTTACCCGGTGGTGCATATCGGGGATGAAAGCTG
GCGCATGATGACCACCGATATGGCCAGTGTGCCGGTCTCCGTTATCGGGGAAGAAGTGGCTGATCTCAGC
CACCGCGAAAATGACATCAAAAACGCCATTAACCTGATGTTCTGGGGAATATAAATGTCAGGCTCCCTTA
TACACAGCCAGTCTGCAGGTCGACCATAGTGACTGGATATGTTGTGTTTTACAGTATTATGTAGTCTGTT
TTTTATGCAAAATCTAATTTAATATATTGATATTTATATCATTTTACGTTTCTCGTTCAGCTTTCTTGTA
CAAAGTGGTTGATAACAGCATGGTGAGCAAGGGCGAGGAGGTCATCAAAGAGTTCATGCGCTTCAAGGTG
CGCATGGAGGGCTCCATGAACGGCCACGAGTTCGAGATCGAGGGCGAGGGCGAGGGCCGCCCCTACGAGG
GCACCCAGACCGCCAAGCTGAAGGTGACCAAGGGCGGCCCCCTGCCCTTCGCCTGGGACATCCTGTCCCC
CCAGTTCATGTACGGCTCCAAGGCGTACGTGAAGCACCCCGCCGACATCCCCGATTACAAGAAGCTGTCC
TTCCCCGAGGGCTTCAAGTGGGAGCGCGTGATGAACTTCGAGGACGGCGGTCTGGTGACCGTGACCCAGG
ACTCCTCCCTGCAGGACGGCACGCTGATCTACAAGGTGAAGATGCGCGGCACCAACTTCCCCCCCGACGG
CCCCGTAATGCAGAAGAAGACCATGGGCTGGGAGGCCTCCACCGAGCGCCTGTACCCCCGCGACGGCGTG
CTGAAGGGCGAGATCCACCAGGCCCTGAAGCTGAAGGACGGCGGCCACTACCTGGTGGAGTTCAAGACCA
TCTACATGGCCAAGAAGCCCGTGCAACTGCCCGGCTACTACTACGTGGACACCAAGCTGGACATCACCTC
CCACAACGAGGACTACACCATCGTGGAACAGTACGAGCGCTCCGAGGGCCGCCACCACCTGTTCCTGGGG
CATGGCACCGGCAGCACCGGCAGCGGCAGCTCCGGCACCGCCTCCTCCGAGGACAACAACATGGCCGTCA
TCAAAGAGTTCATGCGCTTCAAGGTGCGCATGGAGGGCTCCATGAACGGCCACGAGTTCGAGATCGAGGG
CGAGGGCGAGGGCCGCCCCTACGAGGGCACCCAGACCGCCAAGCTGAAGGTGACCAAGGGCGGCCCCCTG
CCCTTCGCCTGGGACATCCTGTCCCCCCAGTTCATGTACGGCTCCAAGGCGTACGTGAAGCACCCCGCCG
ACATCCCCGATTACAAGAAGCTGTCCTTCCCCGAGGGCTTCAAGTGGGAGCGCGTGATGAACTTCGAGGA
CGGCGGTCTGGTGACCGTGACCCAGGACTCCTCCCTGCAGGACGGCACGCTGATCTACAAGGTGAAGATG
CGCGGCACCAACTTCCCCCCCGACGGCCCCGTAATGCAGAAGAAGACCATGGGCTGGGAGGCCTCCACCG
AGCGCCTGTACCCCCGCGACGGCGTGCTGAAGGGCGAGATCCACCAGGCCCTGAAGCTGAAGGACGGCGG
CCGCTACCTGGTGGAGTTCAAGACCATCTACATGGCCAAGAAGCCCGTGCAACTGCCCGGCTACTACTAC
GTGGACACCAAGCTGGACATCACCTCCCACAACGAGGACTACACCATCGTGGAACAGTACGAGCGCTCCG
AGGGCCGCCACCACCTGTTCCTGTACGGCATGGACGAGCTGTACAAGTTGCAGCCTAAGAAGAAGAGAAA
GGTTGGAGGATAGAGCTCGAATTTCCCCGATCGTTCAAACATTTGGCAATAAAGTTTCTTAAGATTGAAT
CCTGTTGCCGGTCTTGCGATGATTATCATATAATTTCTGTTGAATTACGTTAAGCATGTAATAATTAACA
TGTAATGCATGACGTTATTTATGAGATGGGTTTTTATGATTAGAGTCCCGCAATTATACATTTAATACGC
GATAGAAAACAAAATATAGCGCGCAAACTAGGATAAATTATCGCGCGCGGTGTCATCTATGTTACTAGAT
CGGGAATTGGTTCCGGAACCAATTCGTAATCATGGTCATAGCTGTTTCCTGTGTGAAATTGTTATCCGCT
CACAATTCCACACAACATACGAGCCGGAAGCATAAAGTGTAAAGCCTGGGGTGCCTAATGAGTGAGCTAA
CTCACATTAGGCTGAATTAGGCGCGCCTATTTCTGAATTCAACACATTGCGGACGTTTTTAATGTACTGA
ATTAACGCCGAATTAATTCGGGGGATCTGGATTTTAGTACTGGATTTTGGTTTTAGGAATTAGAAATTTT
ATTGATAGAAGTATTTTACAAATACAAATACATACTAAGGGTTTCTTATATGCTCAACACATGAGCGAAA
CCCTATAGGAACCCTAAATTCCCTTATCTGGGAACTACTCACACATTATTATGGAGAAACTCGAAGTTAG
TATATAGTCCTTCCATCACCCTCTGTGATAATCTCCTTAAAACTTGCTCCCCCAGGAATCATAGGCAGAA
CGTGCTCCTGGTGGGGAACTATCACATCCAGTAAATAAGGACCGGGAGAATCTAGCATAGTTTGAATTGC
TGCTCTTAGTTCATCCTTCTTCACCACACGCGCATTTGGCACCTTGAAACCGTCTGCAACTGTACAGAAG
TCGGGGTAGATCTGCTCCTCGTGATCTGGATCACCTAAGTAAGTATGTGCTCTGTTGGCCTTGTAGAATC
TATCCTCCAATTGTACGACCATTCCTAGATGTTGGTTGTTTAAGATCATGATCTTCACGGGTAACTTCTC
CACAAAAATTGTAGCCAACTCCTGTACGTTCATCACAAAGCTACCATCGCCATCGATGTCGATCACAGGA
ATATCTGGTTGAGTTGCGGCAGCCCCCAAAGCAGAAGGAAGTCCGAATCCCATGGCTCCAAGACCTCCAG
ATGTCAACCAACGCCGCGGTTCGTTGTACTTGAACCACTGGGCTGCCCACATTTGATGTTGGCCAACACC
AGTAGATATGATGGCATTTCCACCAGTGAGTTCGTACAGCGTCTGTATGGCAGATTGAGGAGCAATGGCA
TCCTCGAATACGGGAAACTTCATTGGCCATTTCTGCTTTTGTTCTTCTAGTTCTGCCACCCAGTTGGAGA
AGTCGAAAGTCCTCTTTTGACTCTTCAAGAGGGCATTGATTTCACTTAGCGCAGGTTTCACATCAGCACA
CATGGACACATGGGGCTGTTTGTTCTTTCCAATTTCAGCAGGGTCAATATCGATATGAACGATGCTGGAC
CTGCTAGCAAAAGTCTCCAGTTTACCAGTCACTCGATCGTCGAAACGCACTCCAAATGCCAACAACAGAT
CTGCTTGGTCCACGGCGTAGTTGGCGTAAACAGTTCCATGCATTCCAAGCATTTTCAAACTTAATGGATC
AGACTCGGGATACGCTCCCAAACCCATTAAAGTCGATGTGATAGGAATTCCGGTAAGCTCGACAAATTCC
CTCAACTCTTCGCTGGCGTGATTGCAACCTCCTCCAGAATACACTACAGGCTTCTTAGAACTAGAAATGA
GTCTTATAATCTGCTCGATTAACGTTGGTTCCGGTGGCCGAGGCAGTCGTTGTAAGTAGCCCTTCAGTTG
CATTGGCTGAGACCAATCTGGAATAGCCATTTGCTGTTGCACGTCCTTGGGAATATCTACCAAGACTGGG
CCCGGCCTACCTGAAGCTGCCAAAAAGAAAGCCTCCCTGATTACGCGAGGGATGTCATCAATGTTCATAA
CAAGGTAATTGTGCTTGGTGATCGATCTCGTAACCTCCACAATTGGAGTTTCTTGAAAAGCATCGGTACC
AATCATCCTACTGGATACTTGACCTGTAATGGCCACTAGTGGCACACTGTCCAAGAGGGCATCAGCGAGC
CCGGTAACAAGATTGGTCGCTCCAGGACCGGATGTGGCTATACAAACCCCTACTCGTCCAGACGATTTAG
CATAACCTTCAGCAGCGAAAATCTCCCCCTGCTCGTGGCGACAGAGAATGTTGCGGATGCTGCTGGAACG
TGTAAGAGCCTGGTGAATCTCCATAGACGCTCCGCCGGGATAAGCGAACACCGTTCTAATCCCTTCTCGC
TCAAGAGCCTCCACCAAAATGTCGGCTCCTTTGCGGGGCTCGTCATCCTTGTAGCGAGACTGAAAGTCGG
ACGGGGTTGGTGCAACGAGTGACTTCCCGCTGCTAAGCCGTGGTCCACTCACATCGACTGCAGACTGGAT
CTTCTCGCTAACAGCTTGGGCTTTCACTTCCAGTGAACGCTCAGTCTTCCGAGAGGTGTTGTATGCATGT
CCCCTCAGAGCGGCTCCCGAGAAGAAACCACTCCTCACCTTTAGCTCTTTAGCTCCCTTGCAACAAGACC
TTGCCGATGGCTGCACCTTCTCCAGGCTCGCTATGCTCAAAGGCACAGCTGCGCATCCACTAATTGACGC
CATGCTCGAGAGAGATAGATTTGTAGAGAGAGACTGGTGATTTCAGCGTGTCCTCTCCAAATGAAATGAA
CTTCCTTATATAGAGGAAGGGTCTTGCGAAGGATAGTGGGATTGTGCGTCATCCCTTACGTCAGTGGAGA
TATCACATCAATCCACTTGCTTTGAAGACGTGGTTGGAACGTCTTCTTTTTCCACGATGCTCCTCGTGGG
TGGGGGTCCATCTTTGGGACCACTGTCGGCAGAGGCATCTTGAACGATAGCCTTTCCTTTATCGCAATTA
TGGCATTTGTAGGTGCCACCTTCCTTTTCTACTGTCCTTTTGATGAAGTGACAGATAGCTGGGCAATGGA
ATCCGAGGAGGTTTCCCGATATTACCCTTTGTTGAAAAGTCTCAATAGCCCTTTGGTCTTCTGAGACTGT
ATCTTTGATATTCTTGGAGTAGACGAGAGTGTCGTGCTCCACCATGTTCACATCAATCCACTTGCTTTGA
AGACGTGGTTGGAACGTCTTCTTTTTCCACGATGCTCCTCGTGGGTGGGGGTCCATCTTTGGGACCACTG
TCGGCAGAGGCATCTTGAACGATAGCCTTTCCTTTATCGCAATGATGGCATTTGTAGGTGCCACCTTCCT
TTTCTACTGTCCTTTTGATGAAGTGACAGATAGCTGGGCAATGGAATCCGAGGAGGTTTCCCGATATTAC
CCTTTGTTGAAAAGTCTCAATAGCCCTTTGGTCTTCTGAGACTGTATCTTTGATATTCTTGGAGTAGACG
AGAGTGTCGTGCTCCACCATGTTGGCAAGCTGCTCTAGCCAATACGCAAACCGAATTCAGAAATAAATTC
AGCCTAATTCGGCGTTAATTCAGTACATTAAAAACGTCCGCAATGTGTTATTAAGTTGTCTAAGCGTCAA
TTTGTTTACACCACAATATATCCTGCCACCAGCCAGCCAACAGCTCCCCGACCGGCAGCTCGGCACAAAA
TCACCACTCGATACAGGCAGCCCATCAGTCCGGGACGGCGTCAGCGGGAGAGCCGTTGTAAGGCGGCAGA
CTTTGCTCATGTTACCGATGCTATTCGGAAGAACGGCAACTAAGCTGCCGGGTTTGAAACACGGATGATC
TCGCGGAGGGTAGCATGTTGATTGTAACGATGACAGAGCGTTGCTGCCTGTGATCAATTCGGGCACGAAC
CCAGTGGACATAAGCCTGTTCGGTTCGTAAGCTGTAATGCAAGTAGCGTATGCGCTCACGCAACTGGTCC
AGAACCTTGACCGAACGCAGCGGTGGTAACGGCGCAGTGGCGGTTTTCATGGCTTGTTATGACTGTTTTT
TTGGGGTACAGTCTATGCCTCGGGCATCCAAGCAGCAAGCGCGTTACGCCGTGGGTCGATGTTTGATGTT
ATGGAGCAGCAACGATGTTACGCAGCAGGGCAGTCGCCCTAAAACAAAGTTAAACATCATGGGGGAAGCG
GTGATCGCCGAAGTATCGACTCAACTATCAGAGGTAGTTGGCGTCATCGAGCGCCATCTCGAACCGACGT
TGCTGGCCGTACATTTGTACGGCTCCGCAGTGGATGGCGGCCTGAAGCCACACAGTGATATTGATTTGCT
GGTTACGGTGACCGTAAGGCTTGATGAAACAACGCGGCGAGCTTTGATCAACGACCTTTTGGAAACTTCG
GCTTCCCCTGGAGAGAGCGAGATTCTCCGCGCTGTAGAAGTCACCATTGTTGTGCACGACGACATCATTC
CGTGGCGTTATCCAGCTAAGCGCGAACTGCAATTTGGAGAATGGCAGCGCAATGACATTCTTGCAGGTAT
CTTCGAGCCAGCCACGATCGACATTGATCTGGCTATCTTGCTGACAAAAGCAAGAGAACATAGCGTTGCC
TTGGTAGGTCCAGCGGCGGAGGAACTCTTTGATCCGGTTCCTGAACAGGATCTATTTGAGGCGCTAAATG
AAACCTTAACGCTATGGAACTCGCCGCCCGACTGGGCTGGCGATGAGCGAAATGTAGTGCTTACGTTGTC
CCGCATTTGGTACAGCGCAGTAACCGGCAAAATCGCGCCGAAGGATGTCGCTGCCGACTGGGCAATGGAG
CGCCTGCCGGCCCAGTATCAGCCCGTCATACTTGAAGCTAGACAGGCTTATCTTGGACAAGAAGAAGATC
GCTTGGCCTCGCGCGCAGATCAGTTGGAAGAATTTGTCCACTACGTGAAAGGCGAGATCACCAAGGTAGT
CGGCAAATAATGTCTAGCTAGAAATTCGTTCAAGCCGACGCCGCTTCGCGGCGCGGCTTAACTCAAGCGT
TAGATGCACTAAGCACATAATTGCTCACAGCCAAACTATCAGGTCAAGTCTGCTTTTATTATTTTTAAGC
GTGCATAATAAGCCCTACACAAATTGGGAGATATATCATGCATGACCAAAATCCCTTAACGTGAGTTTTC
GTTCCACTGAGCGTCAGACCCCGTAGAAAAGATCAAAGGATCTTCTTGAGATCCTTTTTTTCTGCGCGTA
ATCTGCTGCTTGCAAACAAAAAAACCACCGCTACCAGCGGTGGTTTGTTTGCCGGATCAAGAGCTACCAA
CTCTTTTTCCGAAGGTAACTGGCTTCAGCAGAGCGCAGATACCAAATACTGTCCTTCTAGTGTAGCCGTA
GTTAGGCCACCACTTCAAGAACTCTGTAGCACCGCCTACATACCTCGCTCTGCTAATCCTGTTACCAGTG
GCTGCTGCCAGTGGCGATAAGTCGTGTCTTACCGGGTTGGACTCAAGACGATAGTTACCGGATAAGGCGC
AGCGGTCGGGCTGAACGGGGGGTTCGTGCACACAGCCCAGCTTGGAGCGAACGACCTACACCGAACTGAG
ATACCTACAGCGTGAGCTATGAGAAAGCGCCACGCTTCCCGAAGGGAGAAAGGCGGACAGGTATCCGGTA
AGCGGCAGGGTCGGAACAGGAGAGCGCACGAGGGAGCTTCCAGGGGGAAACGCCTGGTATCTTTATAGTC
CTGTCGGGTTTCGCCACCTCTGACTTGAGCGTCGATTTTTGTGATGCTCGTCAGGGGGGCGGAGCCTATG
GAAAAACGCCAGCAACGCGGCCTTTTTACGGTTCCTGGCCTTTTGCTGGCCTTTTGCTCACATGTTCTTT
CCTGCGTTATCCCCTGATTCTGTGGATAACCGTATTACCGCCTTTGAGTGAGCTGATACCGCTCGCCGCA
GCCGAACGACCGAGCGCAGCGAGTCAGTGAGCGAGGAAGCGGAAGAGCGCCTGATGCGGTATTTTCTCCT
TACGCATCTGTGCGGTATTTCACACCGCATATGGTGCACTCTCAGTACAATCTGCTCTGATGCCGCATAG
TTAAGCCAGTATACACTCCGCTATCGCTACGTGACTGGGTCATGGCTGCGCCCCGACACCCGCCAACACC
CGCTGACGCGCCCTGACGGGCTTGTCTGCTCCCGGCATCCGCTTACAGACAAGCTGTGACCGTCTCCGGG
AGCTGCATGTGTCAGAGGTTTTCACCGTCATCACCGAAACGCGCGAGGCAGGGTGCCTTGATGTGGGCGC
CGGCGGTCGAGTGGCGACGGCGCGGCTTGTCCGCGCCCTGGTAGATTGCCTGGCCGTAGGCCAGCCATTT
TTGAGCGGCCAGCGGCCGCGATAGGCCGACGCGAAGCGGCGGGGCGTAGGGAGCGCAGCGACCGAAGGGT
AGGCGCTTTTTGCAGCTCTTCGGCTGTGCGCTGGCCAGACAGTTATGCACAGGCCAGGCGGGTTTTAAGA
GTTTTAATAAGTTTTAAAGAGTTTTAGGCGGAAAAATCGCCTTTTTTCTCTTTTATATCAGTCACTTACA
TGTGTGACCGGTTCCCAATGTACGGCTTTGGGTTCCCAATGTACGGGTTCCGGTTCCCAATGTACGGCTT
TGGGTTCCCAATGTACGTGCTATCCACAGGAAAGAGACCTTTTCGACCTTTTTCCCCTGCTAGGGCAATT
TGCCCTAGCATCTGCTCCGTACATTAGGAACCGGCGGATGCTTCGCCCTCGATCAGGTTGCGGTAGCGCA
TGACTAGGATCGGGCCAGCCTGCCCCGCCTCCTCCTTCAAATCGTACTCCGGCAGGTCATTTGACCCGAT
CAGCTTGCGCACGGTGAAACAGAACTTCTTGAACTCTCCGGCGCTGCCACTGCGTTCGTAGATCGTCTTG
AACAACCATCTGGCTTCTGCCTTGCCTGCGGCGCGGCGTGCCAGGCGGTAGAGAAAACGGCCGATGCCGG
GATCGATCAAAAAGTAATCGGGGTGAACCGTCAGCACGTCCGGGTTCTTGCCTTCTGTGATCTCGCGGTA
CATCCAATCAGCTAGCTCGATCTCGATGTACTCCGGCCGCCCGGTTTCGCTCTTTACGATCTTGTAGCGG
CTAATCAAGGCTTCACCCTCGGATACCGTCACCAGGCGGCCGTTCTTGGCCTTCTTCGTACGCTGCATGG
CAACGTGCGTGGTGTTTAACCGAATGCAGGTTTCTACCAGGTCGTCTTTCTGCTTTCCGCCATCGGCTCG
CCGGCAGAACTTGAGTACGTCCGCAACGTGTGGACGGAACACGCGGCCGGGCTTGTCTCCCTTCCCTTCC
CGGTATCGGTTCATGGATTCGGTTAGATGGGAAACCGCCATCAGTACCAGGTCGTAATCCCACACACTGG
CCATGCCGGCCGGCCCTGCGGAAACCTCTACGTGCCCGTCTGGAAGCTCGTAGCGGATCACCTCGCCAGC
TCGTCGGTCACGCTTCGACAGACGGAAAACGGCCACGTCCATGATGCTGCGACTATCGCGGGTGCCCACG
TCATAGAGCATCGGAACGAAAAAATCTGGTTGCTCGTCGCCCTTGGGCGGCTTCCTAATCGACGGCGCAC
CGGCTGCCGGCGGTTGCCGGGATTCTTTGCGGATTCGATCAGCGGCCGCTTGCCACGATTCACCGGGGCG
TGCTTCTGCCTCGATGCGTTGCCGCTGGGCGGCCTGCGCGGCCTTCAACTTCTCCACCAGGTCATCACCC
AGCGCCGCGCCGATTTGTACCGGGCCGGATGGTTTGCGACCGCTCACGCCGATTCCTCGGGCTTGGGGGT
TCCAGTGCCATTGCAGGGCCGGCAGACAACCCAGCCGCTTACGCCTGGCCAACCGCCCGTTCCTCCACAC
ATGGGGCATTCCACGGCGTCGGTGCCTGGTTGTTCTTGATTTTCCATGCCGCCTCCTTTAGCCGCTAAAA
TTCATCTACTCATTTATTCATTTGCTCATTTACTCTGGTAGCTGCGCGATGTATTCAGATAGCAGCTCGG
TAATGGTCTTGCCTTGGCGTACCGCGTACATCTTCAGCTTGGTGTGATCCTCCGCCGGCAACTGAAAGTT
GACCCGCTTCATGGCTGGCGTGTCTGCCAGGCTGGCCAACGTTGCAGCCTTGCTGCTGCGTGCGCTCGGA
CGGCCGGCACTTAGCGTGTTTGTGCTTTTGCTCATTTTCTCTTTACCTCATTAACTCAAATGAGTTTTGA
TTTAATTTCAGCGGCCAGCGCCTGGACCTCGCGGGCAGCGTCGCCCTCGGGTTCTGATTCAAGAACGGTT
GTGCCGGCGGCGGCAGTGCCTGGGTAGCTCACGCGCTGCGTGATACGGGACTCAAGAATGGGCAGCTCGT
ACCCGGCCAGCGCCTCGGCAACCTCACCGCCGATGCGCGTGCCTTTGATCGCCCGCGACACGACAAAGGC
CGCTTGTAGCCTTCCATCCGTGACCTCAATGCGCTGCTTAACCAGCTCCACCAGGTCGGCGGTGGCCCAT
ATGTCGTAAGGGCTTGGCTGCACCGGAATCAGCACGAAGTCGGCTGCCTTGATCGCGGACACAGCCAAGT
CCGCCGCCTGGGGCGCTCCGTCGATCACTACGAAGTCGCGCCGGCCGATGGCCTTCACGTCGCGGTCAAT
CGTCGGGCGGTCGATGCCGACAACGGTTAGCGGTTGATCTTCCCGCACGGCCGCCCAATCGCGGGCACTG
CCCTGGGGATCGGAATCGACTAACAGAACATCGGCCCCGGCGAGTTGCAGGGCGCGGGCTAGATGGGTTG
CGATGGTCGTCTTGCCTGACCCGCCTTTCTGGTTAAGTACAGCGATAACCTTCATGCGTTCCCCTTGCGT
ATTTGTTTATTTACTCATCGCATCATATACGCAGCGACCGCATGACGCAAGCTGTTTTACTCAAATACAC
ATCACCTTTTTAGACGGCGGCGCTCGGTTTCTTCAGCGGCCAAGCTGGCCGGCCAGGCCGCCAGCTTGGC
ATCAGACAAACCGGCCAGGATTTCATGCAGCCGCACGGTTGAGACGTGCGCGGGCGGCTCGAACACGTAC
CCGGCCGCGATCATCTCCGCCTCGATCTCTTCGGTAATGAAAAACGGTTCGTCCTGGCCGTCCTGGTGCG
GTTTCATGCTTGTTCCTCTTGGCGTTCATTCTCGGCGGCCGCCAGGGCGTCGGCCTCGGTCAATGCGTCC
TCACGGAAGGCACCGCGCCGCCTGGCCTCGGTGGGCGTCACTTCCTCGCTGCGCTCAAGTGCGCGGTACA
GGGTCGAGCGATGCACGCCAAGCAGTGCAGCCGCCTCTTTCACGGTGCGGCCTTCCTGGTCGATCAGCTC
GCGGGCGTGCGCGATCTGTGCCGGGGTGAGGGTAGGGCGGGGGCCAAACTTCACGCCTCGGGCCTTGGCG
GCCTCGCGCCCGCTCCGGGTGCGGTCGATGATTAGGGAACGCTCGAACTCGGCAATGCCGGCGAACACGG
TCAACACCATGCGGCCGGCCGGCGTGGTGGTGTCGGCCCACGGCTCTGCCAGGCTACGCAGGCCCGCGCC
GGCCTCCTGGATGCGCTCGGCAATGTCCAGTAGGTCGCGGGTGCTGCGGGCCAGGCGGTCTAGCCTGGTC
ACTGTCACAACGTCGCCAGGGCGTAGGTGGTCAAGCATCCTGGCCAGCTCCGGGCGGTCGCGCCTGGTGC
CGGTGATCTTCTCGGAAAACAGCTTGGTGCAGCCGGCCGCGTGCAGTTCGGCCCGTTGGTTGGTCAAGTC
CTGGTCGTCGGTGCTGACGCGGGCATAGCCCAGCAGGCCAGCGGCGGCGCTCTTGTTCATGGCGTAATGT
CTCCGGTTCTAGTCGCAAGTATTCTACTTTATGCGACTAAAACACGCGACAAGAAAACGCCAGGAAAAGG
GCAGGGCGGCAGCCTGTCGCGTAACTTAGGACTTGTGCGACATGTCGTTTTCAGAAGACGGCTGCACTGA
ACGTCAGAAGCCGACTGCACTATAGCAGCGGAGGGGTTGGATCAAAGTACTTTGATCCCGAGGGGAACCC
TGTGGTTGGCATGCACATACAAATGGACGAACGGATAAACCT
Features (pLannotate 1.2.2; 28 found; start..end, strand, type, name):
     54..78      -  misc_feature   RB T-DNA repeat: right border repeat from nopaline C58 T-DNA
    144..298     -  CDS            lacZα (fragment): LacZα fragment of β-galactosidase; lacZ fragment
    323..447     +  protein_bind   attR1: mutant version of attR; recombination site for the Gateway® LR reaction LR Clonase™
    484..514     +  promoter       lac UV5 promoter: E. coli lac promoter with an "up" mutation
    539..567     +  promoter       cat promoter (fragment): promoter of the E. coli cat gene encoding chloramphenicol acetyltransferase
    568..1227    +  CDS            CmR: chloramphenicol acetyltransferase; cat; confers resistance to chloramphenicol
   1406..1564    +  CDS            ccdA (fragment): CCDA_ECO57 - Also known as H, letA. Experimental evidence at protein level: Swiss-Prot protein existence level 1. Antitoxin component of a type II toxin-antitoxin (TA) system which inhibits the post-segregational killing (PSK) of plasmid-free cells, also referred to as a plasmid addiction system. Binds to and blocks the activity of CcdB; will also remove bound CcdB protein from the CcdB-GyrA complex by forming a CcdA-CcdB complex, a process termed rejuvenation. Functions as a transcriptional corepressor for the ccdAB operon, repression also requires CcdB (By similarity). From Escherichia coli
   1569..1871    +  CDS            ccdB: CCDB_ECOLI - Also known as G, letB, letD. Experimental evidence at protein level: Swiss-Prot protein existence level 1. Toxic component of a type II toxin-antitoxin (TA) system, functioning in plasmid maintainence. Responsible for the post- segregational killing (PSK) of plasmid-free cells, also referred to as a plasmid addiction system. Half-life of over 2 hours. Cell killing by CcdB is accompanied by filamentation, defects in chromosome and plasmid segregation, defects in cell division, formation of anucleate cells, decreased DNA synthesis and plasmid loss. Interferes with the activity of DN
   1915..2039    -  protein_bind   attR2: mutant version of attR; recombination site for the Gateway® LR reaction LR Clonase™
   2050..3478    +  CDS            tdTomato (fragment): tandem dimeric (pseudo-monomeric) derivative of DsRed (Shaner et al., 2004) mammalian codon-optimized
   3529..3781    +  terminator     NOS terminator: nopaline synthase terminator and poly(A) signal
   3837..3859    -  protein_bind   lac operator (fragment): The lac repressor binds to the lac operator to inhibit transcription in E. coli. This inhibition can be relieved by adding lactose or isopropyl-β-D-thiogalactopyranoside (IPTG). lac repressor encoded by lacI
   3863..3893    -  promoter       lac promoter: promoter for the E. coli lac operon
   3908..3929    -  protein_bind   CAP binding site: CAP binding activates transcription in the presence of cAMP. E. coli catabolite activator protein
   4014..4189    -  polyA_signal   CaMV poly(A) signal: cauliflower mosaic virus polyadenylation signal
   4200..5945    -  CDS            ALS SURB (fragment): ILVB2_TOBAC - Experimental evidence at protein level: Swiss-Prot protein existence level 1. From Nicotiana tabacum (Common tobacco).
   6273..6949    -  promoter       CaMV 35S promoter (enhanced): cauliflower mosaic virus 35S promoter with a duplicated enhancer region
   7144..7168    -  misc_feature   LB T-DNA repeat: left border repeat from nopaline C58 T-DNA
   7427..7450    +  promoter       Pc promoter (fragment): intI1 (promoter lies within the coding sequence); class 1 integron promoter
   7626..7682    +  CDS            GmR (fragment): gentamycin acetyltransferase; aacC1; confers resistance to gentamycin
   7693..8480    +  CDS            SmR (fragment): aminoglycoside adenylyltransferase (Murphy, 1985); aadA; confers resistance to spectinomycin and streptomycin
   8726..9314    +  rep_origin     ori: high-copy-number ColE1/pMB1/pBR322/pUC origin of replication
   9500..9640    -  misc_feature   bom: basis of mobility region from pBR322
   9742..9781    -  CDS            rop (fragment): Rop protein, which maintains plasmids at low copy number; rop
   9984..10178   -  rep_origin     pVS1 oriV: origin of replication for the Pseudomonas plasmid pVS1 (Heeb et al., 2000)
  10244..11317   -  CDS            pVS1 RepA: replication protein from the Pseudomonas plasmid pVS1 (Heeb et al., 2000)
  11746..12375   -  CDS            pVS1 StaA: stability protein from the Pseudomonas plasmid pVS1 (Heeb et al., 2000)
  12935..13336   -  CDS            Y4CG_SINFN (fragment): Protein inferred from homology: Swiss-Prot protein existence level 3. From Sinorhizobium fredii (strain NBRC 101917 / NGR234).
