[The description below was written by a language model from this plasmid's Addgene catalogue record and pLannotate feature annotations shown in this document.]
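Description:
pMpGWB316 is an empty Gateway destination binary vector built on the pMpGWB300 backbone for Agrobacterium-mediated transformation of the liverwort Marchantia polymorpha and other plants. Outside the T-DNA, the backbone carries a ColE1/pMB1-type origin with a bom site for high-copy propagation in E. coli. It also carries the pVS1 oriV, RepA and StaA functions, which allow replication and stable maintenance in Agrobacterium. An aadA gene confers spectinomycin/streptomycin resistance. The unrecombined vector is additionally chloramphenicol resistant, and because it contains ccdB it must be grown in a ccdB-tolerant strain such as DB3.1.

Between the nopaline-type right and left T-DNA borders there are two units. The first is the Gateway cassette (attR1, chloramphenicol acetyltransferase, ccdB, attR2), followed directly by the coding sequence for nuclear localization signal-tagged tdTomato and a NOS terminator. No plant promoter is annotated upstream of attR1, and the record does not state one. The arrangement therefore suggests that the sequence introduced by LR recombination from an entry clone supplies its own regulatory region. This would suit promoter-reporter constructs, or genomic fragments fused at their C terminus to tdTomato-NLS, giving a red fluorescent signal concentrated in the nucleus. Successful LR recombination replaces the CmR-ccdB segment, so standard E. coli strains can be used to counterselect non-recombined vector.

The second unit is the plant selection marker. An acetolactate synthase gene, annotated by similarity to tobacco SURB, is driven by an enhanced CaMV 35S promoter and ends in a CaMV poly(A) signal. It confers chlorsulfuron resistance. The vector belongs to a series offering four different plant selection markers, which allows sequential or combined transformations.
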