Addgene plasmid #68644: pMpGWB316
Purpose: (Empty Backbone) Gateway binary vector designed for transgenic research with Marchantia polymorpha as well as other plants
Depositing lab: Takayuki Kohchi. Depositing organization: Kyoto University, Graduate School of Biostudies. Publication: Development of Gateway Binary Vector Series with Four Different Selection Markers for the Liverwort Marchantia polymorpha. Ishizaki K, Nishihama R, Ueda M, Inoue K, Ishida S, Nishimura Y, Shikanai T, Kohchi T. PLoS One. 2015 Sep 25;10(9):e0138876. doi: 10.1371/journal.pone.0138876. eCollection 2015. PONE-D-15-25288 PubMed 26406247.
Backbone
  Vector backbone: pMpGWB300
  Backbone manufacturer: Kohchi Lab., Kyoto University
  Backbone size (bp): 10455
  Modifications to backbone: Nuclear localization signal-tagged tdTomato (tdTomato-NLS) coding sequence is cloned downstream of the Gateway cassette.
  Vector type: Plant Expression
  Selectable markers: Chlorsulfuron
  Tag / fusion protein: Nuclear localization signal-tagged tdTomato (tdTomato-NLS) (C terminal on insert)
Growth in bacteria
  Bacterial resistance: Chloramphenicol and Spectinomycin, 25 & 50 μg/mL
  Growth temperature: 37°C
  Growth strain: DB3.1
  Copy number: High Copy
Gene/Insert
  Cloning method: Gateway Cloning
Resource information
  A portion of this plasmid was derived from a plasmid made by: The Gateway cassette was provided by Tsuyoshi Nakagawa at Shimane University, Japan.
Terms and licenses: Academic/Nonprofit Terms; Industry Terms: Not Available to Industry
How to cite: pMpGWB316 was a gift from Takayuki Kohchi (Addgene plasmid # 68644 ; http://n2t.net/addgene:68644 ; RRID:Addgene_68644)
