>Addgene plasmid #68644 | pMpGWB316 | addgene partial sequence | sequence record 128361 | ccdB-Fwd 5'-GCATGATGACCACCGATATG-3'
TGTCAGGCTCCCTTATACACAGCCAGTCTGCAGGTCGACCATAGTGACTGGATATGTTGTGTTTTACAGT
ATTATGTAGTCTGTTTTTTATGCAAAATCTAATTTAATATATTGATATTTATATCATTTTACGTTTCTCG
TTCAGCTTTCTTGTACAAAGTGGTTGATAACAGCATGGTGAGCAAGGGCGAGGAGGTCATCAAAGAGTTC
ATGCGCTTCAAGGTGCGCATGGAGGGCTCCATGAACGGCC
