>Addgene plasmid #68644 | pMpGWB316 | addgene partial sequence | sequence record 130214 | M13pUC-Fwd 5'-CCCAGTCACGACGTTGTAAAACG-3'
AAAAAGCTGAACGAGAAACGTAAAATGATATAAATATCAATATATTAAATTAGATTTTGCATAAAAAACA
GACTACATAATACTGTAAAACACAACATATCCAGTCACTATGGCGGCCCCTCGAGGGGCCGCATTAGGCA
CCCCAGGCTTTACACTTTATGCTTCCGGCTCGTATAATGTGTGGATTTTGAGTTAGGATCCGTCGAGATT
TTCAGGAGCTAAGGAAGCTAAAATGGAGAAAAAAATCACTGGATATACCACCGTTGATATATCCCAATGG
CATCGTAAAGAACATTTTGAGGCATTTCAGTCAGTTGCTCAATGTACCTATAACCAGACCGTTCAGCTGG
ATATTACGGCCTTTTTAAAGACCGTAAAGAAAAATAAGCACAAGTTTTATCCGGCCTTTATTCACATTCT
TGCCCGCCTGATGAATGCTCATCCGGAATTCCGTATGGCAATGAAAGACGGTGAGCTGGTGATATGGGAT
AGTGTTCACCC
